Addgene plasmid #133453: SpyTag003-mClover3
Purpose: Expresses SpyTag003-mClover3 (a green fluorescent protein) in bacterial cytoplasm
Depositing lab: Mark Howarth. Depositing organization: University of Oxford. Publication: Approaching infinite affinity through engineering of peptide-protein interaction. Keeble AH, Turkki P, Stokes S, Khairil Anuar INA, Rahikainen R, Hytonen VP, Howarth M. Proc Natl Acad Sci U S A. 2019 Dec 10. pii: 1909653116. doi: 10.1073/pnas.1909653116. PubMed 31822621.
Backbone
  Vector backbone: pET28a
  Backbone size w/o insert (bp): 5369
  Total vector size (bp): 6051
  Vector type: Bacterial Expression
Growth in bacteria
  Bacterial resistance: Kanamycin, 50 μg/mL
  Growth temperature: 37°C
  Growth strain: DH5alpha
  Copy number: High Copy
Gene/Insert
  Gene/Insert name: SpyTag003-mClover3
  Species: Synthetic
  Insert size (bp): 834
  Promoter: T7
  Tag / fusion protein: GSGSGSGS linker (C terminal on insert); His6 (C terminal on insert)
  Cloning method: Gibson Cloning
  Sequencing primers: 5′ T7F; 3′ T7R
Terms and licenses: Academic/Nonprofit Terms; Industry Terms: Not Available to Industry
How to cite: SpyTag003-mClover3 was a gift from Mark Howarth (Addgene plasmid # 133453 ; http://n2t.net/addgene:133453 ; RRID:Addgene_133453)
