[The description below was written by a language model from this plasmid's Addgene catalogue record and pLannotate feature annotations shown in this document.]
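Description:
SpyTag003-mClover3 is a bacterial expression plasmid built on the pET28a backbone (about 6.05 kb in total) for producing a SpyTag003-tagged green fluorescent protein in the E. coli cytoplasm. It is selected with kanamycin through an aph(3')-Ia resistance gene and replicates from a ColE1/pMB1-type origin. The catalogue lists it as high copy, although the feature table also shows the rop gene and bom region typical of pBR322-derived pET vectors. An f1 origin is also present, and short tetracycline-resistance fragments and an AmpR promoter fragment appear to be backbone remnants rather than functional markers.

The synthetic insert of roughly 830 bp is transcribed from a T7 promoter placed directly upstream of a lac operator, followed by the T7 gene 10 ribosome binding site and closed by the T7 terminator. The plasmid carries its own lacI gene, so expression is held off by lac repressor and induced with IPTG in a host that supplies T7 RNA polymerase. The annotated coding region is mClover3, a monomeric, rapidly maturing green/yellow fluorescent protein derived from Aequorea victoria, followed by a flexible Gly-Ser linker and a C-terminal His6 tag for metal-affinity purification. SpyTag003 is not annotated in the feature table, but the unannotated stretch between the ribosome binding site and mClover3 is consistent with its position at the N-terminus, as the construct name implies.

SpyTag003 is an engineered peptide that reacts rapidly with its protein partner SpyCatcher003 to form a spontaneous covalent isopeptide bond. The purified fusion therefore serves as a fluorescent SpyTag003-bearing model protein for measuring or visualising this coupling reaction.
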