Features (pLannotate 1.2.2; 19 found; start..end, strand, type, name):
     15..37      +  RBS            RBS: efficient ribosome binding site from bacteriophage T7 gene 10 (Olins and Rangwala, 1989)
    117..830     +  CDS            mClover3: mClover3 is a basic (constitutively fluorescent) green/yellow fluorescent protein published in 2016, derived from Aequorea victoria. It is reported to be a rapidly-maturing monomer with high acid sensitivity.
    855..872     +  CDS            6xHis: 6xHis affinity tag
    899..948     +  CDS            SET1 (fragment): solubility-enhancement tag derived from T7 phage gene 10B
    956..1003    +  terminator     T7 terminator: transcription terminator for bacteriophage T7 RNA polymerase
   1040..1468    +  rep_origin     f1 ori (sequence partly withheld): f1 bacteriophage origin of replication; arrow indicates direction of (+) strand synthesis
   1521..1578    +  promoter       AmpR promoter (fragment): bla
   1587..2402    -  CDS            KanR: aminoglycoside phosphotransferase; aph(3')-Ia; confers resistance to kanamycin in bacteria or G418 (Geneticin®) in eukaryotes
   2524..3112    +  rep_origin     ori: high-copy-number ColE1/pMB1/pBR322/pUC origin of replication
   3298..3437    -  misc_feature   bom: basis of mobility region from pBR322
   3539..3730    -  CDS            rop: Rop protein, which maintains plasmids at low copy number; rop
   3747..4127    +  CDS            YPB1_ECOLX: Protein predicted: Swiss-Prot protein existence level 4. From Escherichia coli.
   4199..4490    -  CDS            TcR (fragment): tetracycline efflux protein; tet; confers resistance to tetracycline
   4505..4526    -  protein_bind   CAP binding site: CAP binding activates transcription in the presence of cAMP. E. coli catabolite activator protein
   4539..5621    -  CDS            lacI: lac repressor; lacI; The lac repressor binds to the lac operator to inhibit transcription in E. coli. This inhibition can be relieved by adding lactose or isopropyl-β-D-thiogalactopyranoside (IPTG).
   5622..5699    -  promoter       lacI promoter: lacI
   5707..5986    -  CDS            TcR (fragment): tetracycline efflux protein; tet; confers resistance to tetracycline
   6008..6026    +  promoter       T7 promoter: promoter for bacteriophage T7 RNA polymerase
   6027..6051    +  protein_bind   lac operator: The lac repressor binds to the lac operator to inhibit transcription in E. coli. This inhibition can be relieved by adding lactose or isopropyl-β-D-thiogalactopyranoside (IPTG). lac repressor encoded by lacI
>Addgene plasmid #133453 | SpyTag003-mClover3 | addgene full sequence | sequence record 267050 | Addgene NGS Result
CCTCTAGAAATAATTTTGTTTAACTTTAAGAAGGAGATATACATATGGGACGTGGCGTTCCTCATATTGT
TATGGTGGACGCCTACAAACGCTATAAATCGGGAGGTGGTTCAGGCGTGAGCAAGGGCGAGGAGCTGTTC
ACCGGGGTGGTGCCCATCCTGGTCGAGCTGGACGGCGACGTAAACGGCCACAAGTTCAGCGTCCGCGGCG
AGGGCGAGGGCGATGCCACCAACGGCAAGCTGACCCTGAAGTTCATCTGCACCACCGGCAAGCTGCCCGT
GCCCTGGCCCACCCTCGTGACCACCTTCGGCTACGGCGTGGCCTGCTTCAGCCGCTACCCCGACCACATG
AAGCAGCACGACTTCTTCAAGTCCGCCATGCCCGAAGGCTACGTCCAGGAGCGCACCATCTCTTTCAAGG
ACGACGGTACCTACAAGACCCGCGCCGAGGTGAAGTTCGAGGGCGACACCCTGGTGAACCGCATCGAGCT
GAAGGGCATCGACTTCAAGGAGGACGGCAACATCCTGGGGCACAAGCTGGAGTACAACTTCAACAGCCAC
TACGTCTATATCACGGCCGACAAGCAGAAGAACTGCATCAAGGCTAACTTCAAGATCCGCCACAACGTTG
AGGACGGCAGCGTGCAGCTCGCCGACCACTACCAGCAGAACACCCCCATCGGCGACGGCCCCGTGCTGCT
GCCCGACAACCACTACCTGAGCCATCAGTCCAAGCTGAGCAAAGACCCCAACGAGAAGCGCGATCACATG
GTCCTGCTGGAGTTCGTGACCGCCGCCGGGATTACACATGGCATGGACGAGCTGTACAAGGGCTCCGGCT
CCGGCTCCGGCTCCCACCATCACCATCACCATTGATAAGCTAGCACCACTGAGATCCGGCTGCTAACAAA
GCCCGAAAGGAAGCTGAGTTGGCTGCTGCCACCGCTGAGCAATAACTAGCATAACCCCTTGGGGCCTCTA
AACGGGTCTTGAGGGGTTTTTTGCTGAAAGGAGGAACTATATCCGGATTGGCGAATGGG
[124 nt withheld, positions 1040-1163]
C
[91 nt withheld, positions 1165-1255]
A
[49 nt withheld, positions 1257-1305]
CCTTTGACGTTGGAGTCCACGTTCTTT
[37 nt withheld, positions 1333-1369]
ACCCTATCTCGGTCTATTCTTTTGATTTATAAGGGATTTTGCCGATTTCGGCCTATTGGTTAAAAAATGA
GCTGATTTAACAAAAATTTAACGCGAATTTTAACAAAATATTAACGCTTACAATTTAGGTGGCACTTTTC
GGGGAAATGTGCGCGGAACCCCTATTTGTTTATTTTTCTAAATACATTCAAATATGTATCCGCTCATGAA
TTAATTCTTAGAAAAACTCATCGAGCATCAAATGAAACTGCAATTTATTCATATCAGGATTATCAATACC
ATATTTTTGAAAAAGCCGTTTCTGTAATGAAGGAGAAAACTCACCGAGGCAGTTCCATAGGATGGCAAGA
TCCTGGTATCGGTCTGCGATTCCGACTCGTCCAACATCAATACAACCTATTAATTTCCCCTCGTCAAAAA
TAAGGTTATCAAGTGAGAAATCACCATGAGTGACGACTGAATCCGGTGAGAATGGCAAAAGTTTATGCAT
TTCTTTCCAGACTTGTTCAACAGGCCAGCCATTACGCTCGTCATCAAAATCACTCGCATCAACCAAACCG
TTATTCATTCGTGATTGCGCCTGAGCGAGACGAAATACGCGATCGCTGTTAAAAGGACAATTACAAACAG
GAATCGAATGCAACCGGCGCAGGAACACTGCCAGCGCATCAACAATATTTTCACCTGAATCAGGATATTC
TTCTAATACCTGGAATGCTGTTTTCCCGGGGATCGCAGTGGTGAGTAACCATGCATCATCAGGAGTACGG
ATAAAATGCTTGATGGTCGGAAGAGGCATAAATTCCGTCAGCCAGTTTAGTCTGACCATCTCATCTGTAA
CATCATTGGCAACGCTACCTTTGCCATGTTTCAGAAACAACTCTGGCGCATCGGGCTTCCCATACAATCG
ATAGATTGTCGCACCTGATTGCCCGACATTATCGCGAGCCCATTTATACCCATATAAATCAGCATCCATG
TTGGAATTTAATCGCGGCCTAGAGCAAGACGTTTCCCGTTGAATATGGCTCATAACACCCCTTGTATTAC
TGTTTATGTAAGCAGACAGTTTTATTGTTCATGACCAAAATCCCTTAACGTGAGTTTTCGTTCCACTGAG
CGTCAGACCCCGTAGAAAAGATCAAAGGATCTTCTTGAGATCCTTTTTTTCTGCGCGTAATCTGCTGCTT
GCAAACAAAAAAACCACCGCTACCAGCGGTGGTTTGTTTGCCGGATCAAGAGCTACCAACTCTTTTTCCG
AAGGTAACTGGCTTCAGCAGAGCGCAGATACCAAATACTGTCCTTCTAGTGTAGCCGTAGTTAGGCCACC
ACTTCAAGAACTCTGTAGCACCGCCTACATACCTCGCTCTGCTAATCCTGTTACCAGTGGCTGCTGCCAG
TGGCGATAAGTCGTGTCTTACCGGGTTGGACTCAAGACGATAGTTACCGGATAAGGCGCAGCGGTCGGGC
TGAACGGGGGGTTCGTGCACACAGCCCAGCTTGGAGCGAACGACCTACACCGAACTGAGATACCTACAGC
GTGAGCTATGAGAAAGCGCCACGCTTCCCGAAGGGAGAAAGGCGGACAGGTATCCGGTAAGCGGCAGGGT
CGGAACAGGAGAGCGCACGAGGGAGCTTCCAGGGGGAAACGCCTGGTATCTTTATAGTCCTGTCGGGTTT
CGCCACCTCTGACTTGAGCGTCGATTTTTGTGATGCTCGTCAGGGGGGCGGAGCCTATGGAAAAACGCCA
GCAACGCGGCCTTTTTACGGTTCCTGGCCTTTTGCTGGCCTTTTGCTCACATGTTCTTTCCTGCGTTATC
CCCTGATTCTGTGGATAACCGTATTACCGCCTTTGAGTGAGCTGATACCGCTCGCCGCAGCCGAACGACC
GAGCGCAGCGAGTCAGTGAGCGAGGAAGCGGAAGAGCGCCTGATGCGGTATTTTCTCCTTACGCATCTGT
GCGGTATTTCACACCGCAATGGTGCACTCTCAGTACAATCTGCTCTGATGCCGCATAGTTAAGCCAGTAT
ACACTCCGCTATCGCTACGTGACTGGGTCATGGCTGCGCCCCGACACCCGCCAACACCCGCTGACGCGCC
CTGACGGGCTTGTCTGCTCCCGGCATCCGCTTACAGACAAGCTGTGACCGTCTCCGGGAGCTGCATGTGT
CAGAGGTTTTCACCGTCATCACCGAAACGCGCGAGGCAGCTGCGGTAAAGCTCATCAGCGTGGTCGTGAA
GCGATTCACAGATGTCTGCCTGTTCATCCGCGTCCAGCTCGTTGAGTTTCTCCAGAAGCGTTAATGTCTG
GCTTCTGATAAAGCGGGCCATGTTAAGGGCGGTTTTTTCCTGTTTGGTCACTGATGCCTCCGTGTAAGGG
GGATTTCTGTTCATGGGGGTAATGATACCGATGAAACGAGAGAGGATGCTCACGATACGGGTTACTGATG
ATGAACATGCCCGGTTACTGGAACGTTGTGAGGGTAAACAACTGGCGGTATGGATGCGGCGGGACCAGAG
AAAAATCACTCAGGGTCAATGCCAGCGCTTCGTTAATACAGATGTAGGTGTTCCACAGGGTAGCCAGCAG
CATCCTGCGATGCAGATCCGGAACATAATGGTGCAGGGCGCTGACTTCCGCGTTTCCAGACTTTACGAAA
CACGGAAACCGAAGACCATTCATGTTGTTGCTCAGGTCGCAGACGTTTTGCAGCAGCAGTCGCTTCACGT
TCGCTCGCGTATCGGTGATTCATTCTGCTAACCAGTAAGGCAACCCCGCCAGCCTAGCCGGGTCCTCAAC
GACAGGAGCACGATCATGCGCACCCGTGGGGCCGCCATGCCGGCGATAATGGCCTGCTTCTCGCCGAAAC
GTTTGGTGGCGGGACCAGTGACGAAGGCTTGAGCGAGGGCGTGCAAGATTCCGAATACCGCAAGCGACAG
GCCGATCATCGTCGCGCTCCAGCGAAAGCGGTCCTCGCCGAAAATGACCCAGAGCGCTGCCGGCACCTGT
CCTACGAGTTGCATGATAAAGAAGACAGTCATAAGTGCGGCGACGATAGTCATGCCCCGCGCCCACCGGA
AGGAGCTGACTGGGTTGAAGGCTCTCAAGGGCATCGGTCGAGATCCCGGTGCCTAATGAGTGAGCTAACT
TACATTAATTGCGTTGCGCTCACTGCCCGCTTTCCAGTCGGGAAACCTGTCGTGCCAGCTGCATTAATGA
ATCGGCCAACGCGCGGGGAGAGGCGGTTTGCGTATTGGGCGCCAGGGTGGTTTTTCTTTTCACCAGTGAG
ACGGGCAACAGCTGATTGCCCTTCACCGCCTGGCCCTGAGAGAGTTGCAGCAAGCGGTCCACGCTGGTTT
GCCCCAGCAGGCGAAAATCCTGTTTGATGGTGGTTAACGGCGGGATATAACATGAGCTGTCTTCGGTATC
GTCGTATCCCACTACCGAGATATCCGCACCAACGCGCAGCCCGGACTCGGTAATGGCGCGCATTGCGCCC
AGCGCCATCTGATCGTTGGCAACCAGCATCGCAGTGGGAACGATGCCCTCATTCAGCATTTGCATGGTTT
GTTGAAAACCGGACATGGCACTCCAGTCGCCTTCCCGTTCCGCTATCGGCTGAATTTGATTGCGAGTGAG
ATATTTATGCCAGCCAGCCAGACGCAGACGCGCCGAGACAGAACTTAATGGGCCCGCTAACAGCGCGATT
TGCTGGTGACCCAATGCGACCAGATGCTCCACGCCCAGTCGCGTACCGTCTTCATGGGAGAAAATAATAC
TGTTGATGGGTGTCTGGTCAGAGACATCAAGAAATAACGCCGGAACATTAGTGCAGGCAGCTTCCACAGC
AATGGCATCCTGGTCATCCAGCGGATAGTTAATGATCAGCCCACTGACGCGTTGCGCGAGAAGATTGTGC
ACCGCCGCTTTACAGGCTTCGACGCCGCTTCGTTCTACCATCGACACCACCACGCTGGCACCCAGTTGAT
CGGCGCGAGATTTAATCGCCGCGACAATTTGCGACGGCGCGTGCAGGGCCAGACTGGAGGTGGCAACGCC
AATCAGCAACGACTGTTTGCCCGCCAGTTGTTGTGCCACGCGGTTGGGAATGTAATTCAGCTCCGCCATC
GCCGCTTCCACTTTTTCCCGCGTTTTCGCAGAAACGTGGCTGGCCTGGTTCACCACGCGGGAAACGGTCT
GATAAGAGACACCGGCATACTCTGCGACATCGTATAACGTTACTGGTTTCACATTCACCACCCTGAATTG
ACTCTCTTCCGGGCGCTATCATGCCATACCGCGAAAGGTTTTGCGCCATTCGATGGTGTCCGGGATCTCG
ACGCTCTCCCTTATGCGACTCCTGCATTAGGAAGCAGCCCAGTAGTAGGTTGAGGCCGTTGAGCACCGCC
GCCGCAAGGAATGGTGCATGCAAGGAGATGGCGCCCAACAGTCCCCCGGCCACGGGGCCTGCCACCATAC
CCACGCCGAAACAAGCGCTCATGAGCCCGAAGTGGCGAGCCCGATCTTCCCCATCGGTGATGTCGGCGAT
ATAGGCGCCAGCAACCGCACCTGTGGCGCCGGTGATGCCGGCCACGATGCGTCCGGCGTAGAGGATCGAG
ATCTCGATCCCGCGAAATTAATACGACTCACTATAGGGGAATTGTGAGCGGATAACAATTCC
