>Addgene plasmid #133453 | SpyTag003-mClover3 | depositor partial sequence | sequence record 256446 | SpyTag003-mClover3 gene 834 bp
ATGGGACGTGGCGTTCCTCATATTGTTATGGTGGACGCCTACAAACGCTATAAATCGGGAGGTGGTTCAG
GCGTGAGCAAGGGCGAGGAGCTGTTCACCGGGGTGGTGCCCATCCTGGTCGAGCTGGACGGCGACGTAAA
CGGCCACAAGTTCAGCGTCCGCGGCGAGGGCGAGGGCGATGCCACCAACGGCAAGCTGACCCTGAAGTTC
ATCTGCACCACCGGCAAGCTGCCCGTGCCCTGGCCCACCCTCGTGACCACCTTCGGCTACGGCGTGGCCT
GCTTCAGCCGCTACCCCGACCACATGAAGCAGCACGACTTCTTCAAGTCCGCCATGCCCGAAGGCTACGT
CCAGGAGCGCACCATCTCTTTCAAGGACGACGGTACCTACAAGACCCGCGCCGAGGTGAAGTTCGAGGGC
GACACCCTGGTGAACCGCATCGAGCTGAAGGGCATCGACTTCAAGGAGGACGGCAACATCCTGGGGCACA
AGCTGGAGTACAACTTCAACAGCCACTACGTCTATATCACGGCCGACAAGCAGAAGAACTGCATCAAGGC
TAACTTCAAGATCCGCCACAACGTTGAGGACGGCAGCGTGCAGCTCGCCGACCACTACCAGCAGAACACC
CCCATCGGCGACGGCCCCGTGCTGCTGCCCGACAACCACTACCTGAGCCATCAGTCCAAGCTGAGCAAAG
ACCCCAACGAGAAGCGCGATCACATGGTCCTGCTGGAGTTCGTGACCGCCGCCGGGATTACACATGGCAT
GGACGAGCTGTACAAGGGCTCCGGCTCCGGCTCCGGCTCCCACCATCACCATCACCATTGATAA
